>Addgene plasmid #193789 | pTA1cI-T3 | addgene full sequence | sequence record 389812 | Addgene NGS Result
CTCGAGTCCCTATCAGTGATAGAGATTGACATCCCTATCAGTGATAGAGATACTGAGCACATCAGCAGGA
CGCACTGACCGAATTCATTAAAGAGGAGAAAGGTACCACAAAAAAGAAA
[261 nt withheld, positions 120-380]
ATGCAGCCGTCACTTAGAAGTGAGTATGAGTACCCTGTTTTTTCTCATGTTCAGGCAGGGATGTTCTCAC
CTGAGCTTAGAACCTTTACCAAAGGTGATGCGGAGAGATGGGTAAGCACAACCAAAAAAGCCAGTGATTC
TGCATTCTGGCTTGAGGTTGAAGGTAATTCCATGACCGCACCAACAGGCTCCAAGCCAAGCTTTCCTGAC
GGAATGTTAATTCTCGTTGACCCTGAGCAGGCTGTTGAGCCAGGTGATTTCTGCATAGCCAGACTTGGGG
GTGATGAGTTTACCTTCAAGAAACTGATCAGGGATAGCGGTCAGGTGTTTTTACAACCACTAAACCCACA
GTACCCAATGATCCCATGCAATGAGAGTTGTTCCGTTGTGGGGAAAGTTATCGCTAGTCAGTGGCCTGAA
GAGACGTTTGGCTGATCTAGAGGCATCAAATAAAACGAAAGGCTCAGTCGAAAGACTGGGCCTTTCGTTT
TATCTGTTGTTTGTCGGTGAACGCTCTCCTGAGTAGGACAAATCCGCCGCCCTAGACCTAGTAGGGGATA
ACGCAGGAAAGAACATGTGAGCAAAAGGCCAGCAAAAGGCCAGGAACCGTAAAAAGGCCGCGTTGCTGGC
GTTTTTCCATAGGCTCCGCCCCCCTGACGAGCATCACAAAAATCGACGCTCAAGTCAGAGGTGGCGAAAC
CCGACAGGACTATAAAGATACCAGGCGTTTCCCCCTGGAAGCTCCCTCGTGCGCTCTCCTGTTCCGACCC
TGCCGCTTACCGGATACCTGTCCGCCTTTCTCCCTTCGGGAAGCGTGGCGCTTTCTCATAGCTCACGCTG
TAGGTATCTCAGTTCGGTGTAGGTCGTTCGCTCCAAGCTGGGCTGTGTGCACGAACCCCCCGTTCAGCCC
GACCGCTGCGCCTTATCCGGTAACTATCGTCTTGAGTCCAACCCGGTAAGACACGACTTATCGCCACTGG
CAGCAGCCACTGGTAACAGGATTAGCAGAGCGAGGTATGTAGGCGGTGCTACAGAGTTCTTGAAGTGGTG
GCCTAACTACGGCTACACTAGAAGAACAGTATTTGGTATCTGCGCTCTGCTGAAGCCAGTTACCTTCGGA
AAAAGAGTTGGTAGCTCTTGATCCGGCAAACAAACCACCGCTGGTAGCGGTGGTTTTTTTGTTTGCAAGC
AGCAGATTACGCGCAGAAAAAAAGGATCTCAAGAAGATCCTTTGATCTTTTCTACGGGGTCTGACGCTCA
GTGGAACGAAAACTCACGTTAAGGGATTTTGGTCATGAGATTATCAAAAAGGATCTTCACCTAGATCCTT
TTAAATTAAAAATGAAGTTTTAAATCAATCTAAAGTATATATGAGTAACCTGAGGCTATGGCAGGGCCTG
CCGCCCCGACGTTGGCTGCGAGCCCTGGGCCTTCACCCGAACTTGGGGGGTGGGGTGGGGAAAAGGAAGA
AACGCGGGCGTATTGGCCCCAATGGGGTCTCGGTGGGGTATCGACAGAGTGCCAGCCCCTAGTGCTTGGA
TTCTCACCAATAAAAAACGCCCGGCGGCAACCGAGCGTTCTGAACAAATCCAGATGGAGTTCTGAGGTCA
TTACTGGATCTATCAACAGGAGTCCAAGCGAGCTCGTAAACTTGGTCTGACAGTTACCAATGCTTAATCA
GTGAGGCACCTATCTCAGCGATCTGTCTATTTCGTTCATCCATAGTTGCCTGACTCCCCGTCGTGTAGAT
AACTACGATACGGGAGGGCTTACCATCTGGCCCCAGTGCTGCAATGATACCGCGAGACCCACGCTCACCG
GCTCCAGATTTATCAGCAATAAACCAGCCAGCCGGAAGGGCCGAGCGCAGAAGTGGTCCTGCAACTTTAT
CCGCCTCCATCCAGTCTATTAATTGTTGCCGGGAAGCTAGAGTAAGTAGTTCGCCAGTTAATAGTTTGCG
CAACGTTGTTGCCATTGCTACAGGCATCGTGGTGTCACGCTCGTCGTTTGGTATGGCTTCATTCAGCTCC
GGTTCCCAACGATCAAGGCGAGTTACATGATCCCCCATGTTGTGCAAAAAAGCGGTTAGCTCCTTCGGTC
CTCCGATCGTTGTCAGAAGTAAGTTGGCCGCAGTGTTATCACTCATGGTTATGGCAGCACTGCATAATTC
TCTTACTGTCATGCCATCCGTAAGATGCTTTTCTGTGACTGGTGAGTACTCAACCAAGTCATTCTGAGAA
TAGTGTATGCGGCGACCGAGTTGCTCTTGCCCGGCGTCAATACGGGATAATACCGCGCCACATAGCAGAA
CTTTAAAAGTGCTCATCATTGGAAAACGTTCTTCGGGGCGAAAACTCTCAAGGATCTTACCGCTGTTGAG
ATCCAGTTCGATGTAACCCACTCGTGCACCCAACTGATCTTCAGCATCTTTTACTTTCACCAGCGTTTCT
GGGTGAGCAAAAACAGGAAGGCAAAATGCCGCAAAAAAGGGAATAAGGGCGACACGGAAATGTTGAATAC
TCATACTCTTCCTTTTTCAATATTATTGAAGCATTTATCAGGGTTATTGTCTCATGAGCGGATACATATT
TGAATGTATTTAGAAAAATAAACAAATAGGGGTTCCGCGCACATTTCCCCGAAAAGTGCCACCTGACGTC
TAAGAAACCATTATTATCATGACATTAACCTATAAAAATAGGCGTATCACGAGGCCCTTTCGTCTTCAC
Features (pLannotate 1.2.2; 8 found; start..end, strand, type, name):
      7..80      +  promoter       PLtetO-1 promoter: modified phage lambda PL promoter with tet operator sites (Lutz and Bujard, 1997)
    107..815     +  CDS            λ repressor (fragment) (sequence partly withheld): phage λ repressor; cI
    827..913     +  terminator     rrnB T1 terminator: Escherichia coli rrnB; transcription terminator T1 from the E. coli rrnB gene
   1014..1602    -  rep_origin     ori: high-copy-number ColE1/pMB1/pBR322/pUC origin of replication
   1824..1840    +  polyA_signal   bGH poly(A) signal (fragment): bovine growth hormone polyadenylation signal
   1920..2014    -  terminator     lambda t0 terminator: transcription terminator from phage lambda
   2044..2904    -  CDS            AmpR: β-lactamase; bla; confers resistance to ampicillin, carbenicillin, and related antibiotics
   2905..3009    -  promoter       AmpR promoter: bla
