[The description below was written by a language model from this plasmid's Addgene catalogue record and pLannotate feature annotations shown in this document.]
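Description:
pTA1cI-T3 is a small (about 3.1 kb) bacterial expression plasmid built on the modular pZ backbone and intended for synthetic biology work in Escherichia coli. It replicates from a high-copy ColE1/pUC-type origin and is selected with ampicillin through a β-lactamase (AmpR) gene driven by its native bla promoter. A phage lambda t0 terminator lies downstream of the resistance cassette, helping to insulate it from the rest of the plasmid. The feature table also flags a 17-nt match to the bGH polyadenylation signal, but a fragment this short in a purely bacterial vector is most likely a spurious annotation with no function.

The payload is a roughly 708 bp coding sequence for a truncated form of the bacteriophage lambda CI repressor, designated T3, in which the first two codons of the gene have been deleted. It was cloned between KpnI and XbaI sites. Transcription comes from PLtetO-1, a modified lambda PL promoter carrying tet operator sites. This promoter is strong and constitutive in cells lacking TetR, and it becomes repressed and inducible with tetracycline analogues where TetR is present. The rrnB T1 terminator closes the transcription unit.

According to the associated publication title, the plasmid belongs to a study of a frame-shifted gene that recovered function through non-natural start codons, and of how that gene can be used in synthetic gene circuits. T3 therefore appears to be one of a series of CI truncation variants, used to test whether repressor activity persists when the normal start of the gene is removed. The record does not state which codon initiates translation in this variant or how active the resulting protein is.
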