Addgene plasmid #193789: pTA1cI-T3
Purpose: Expresses truncated version of lambda CI named T3 under the control of PLTetO-1 promoter, pUC origin of replication, Ampicillin selection
Depositing lab: Sangram Bagh. Depositing organization: Saha Institute of Nuclear Physics. Publication: A frame-shifted gene, which rescued its function by non-natural start codons and its application in constructing synthetic gene circuits. Sarkar K, Mukhopadhyay S, Bonnerjee D, Srivastava R, Bagh S. J Biol Eng. 2019 Mar 1;13:20. doi: 10.1186/s13036-019-0151-x. eCollection 2019. PubMed 30867677.
Backbone
  Vector backbone: pZ
  Backbone size w/o insert (bp): 2401
  Total vector size (bp): 3109
  Vector type: Bacterial Expression, Synthetic Biology
Growth in bacteria
  Bacterial resistance: Ampicillin, 100 μg/mL
  Growth temperature: 37°C
  Growth strain: DH5alpha
  Copy number: High Copy
Gene/Insert
  Gene/Insert name: Truncated version of Lambda CI, named T3, where the first two codons are deleted
  Species: Bacteriophage lambda
  Insert size (bp): 708
  Promoter: PLTetO-1
  Cloning method: Restriction Enzyme; 5′ cloning site KpnI (unknown if destroyed); 3′ cloning site XbaI (unknown if destroyed)
  Sequencing primers: 5′ AAAGAAACCATTA ACACAAGAGCA; 3′ TCAGCCAAACGTC TCTTCAG
Terms and licenses: Academic/Nonprofit Terms; Industry Terms: Not Available to Industry
How to cite: pTA1cI-T3 was a gift from Sangram Bagh (Addgene plasmid # 193789 ; http://n2t.net/addgene:193789 ; RRID:Addgene_193789)
